>Addgene plasmid #217975 | pAAV-EF1a-fDIO-stGtACR2-FusionRed | addgene full sequence | sequence record 430555 | Addgene NGS Result
CCTGCAGGCAGCTGCGCGCTCGCTCGCTCACTGAGGCCGCCCGGGCGTCGGGCGACCTTTGGTCGCCCGG
CCTCAGTGAGCGAGCGAGCGCGCAGAGAGGGAGTGGCCAACTCCATCACTAGGGGTTCCTGCGGCCGCAC
GCGTAAGCTTTGCAAAGATGGATAAAGTTTTAAACAGAGAGGAATCTTTGCAGCTAATGGACCTTCTAGG
TCTTGAAAGGAGTGGGAATTGGCTCCGGTGCCCGTCAGTGGGCAGAGCGCACATCGCCCACAGTCCCCGA
GAAGTTGGGGGGAGGGGTCGGCAATTGAACCGGTGCCTAGAGAAGGTGGCGCGGGGTAAACTGGGAAAGT
GATGTCGTGTACTGGCTCCGCCTTTTTCCCGAGGGTGGGGGAGAACCGTATATAAGTGCAGTAGTCGCCG
TGAACGTTCTTTTTCGCAACGGGTTTGCCGCCAGAACACAGGTAAGTGCCGTGTGTGGTTCCCGCGGGCC
TGGCCTCTTTACGGGTTATGGCCCTTGCGTGCCTTGAATTACTTCCACCTGGCTGCAGTACGTGATTCTT
GATCCCGAGCTTCGGGTTGGAAGTGGGTGGGAGAGTTCGAGGCCTTGCGCTTAAGGAGCCCCTTCGCCTC
GTGCTTGAGTTGAGGCCTGGCCTGGGCGCTGGGGCCGCCGCGTGCGAATCTGGTGGCACCTTCGCGCCTG
TCTCGCTGCTTTCGATAAGTCTCTAGCCATTTAAAATTTTTGATGACCTGCTGCGACGCTTTTTTTCTGG
CAAGATAGTCTTGTAAATGCGGGCCAAGATCTGCACACTGGTATTTCGGTTTTTGGGGCCGCGGGCGGCG
ACGGGGCCCGTGCGTCCCAGCGCACATGTTCGGCGAGGCGGGGCCTGCGAGCGCGGCCACCGAGAATCGG
ACGGGGGTAGTCTCAAGCTGGCCGGCCTGCTCTGGTGCCTGGCCTCGCGCCGCCGTGTATCGCCCCGCCC
TGGGCGGCAAGGCTGGCCCGGTCGGCACCAGTTGCGTGAGCGGAAAGATGGCCGCTTCCCGGCCCTGCTG
CAGGGAGCTCAAAATGGAGGACGCGGCGCTCGGGAGAGCGGGCGGGTGAGTCACCCACACAAAGGAAAAG
GGCCTTTCCGTCCTCAGCCGTCGCTTCATGTGACTCCACGGAGTACCGGGCGCCGTCCAGGCACCTCGAT
TAGTTCTCGAGCTTTTGGAGTACGTCGTCTTTAGGTTGGGGGGAGGGGTTTTATGCGATGGAGTTTCCCC
ACACTGAGTGGGTGGAGACTGAAGTTAGGCCAGCTTGGCACTTGATGTAATTCTCCTTGGAATTTGCCCT
TTTTGAGTTTGGATCTTGGTTCATTCTCAAGCCTCAGACAGTGGTTCAAAGTTTTTTTCTTCCATTTCAG
GTGTCGTGAGGTACCGGATCCTCTAGAGTCGACTCCGGAGAAGTTCCTATTCTCTAGAAAGTATAGGAAC
TTCGCAGAATGGTAGCTGGATTGTAGCTGCTATTAGCAATATGAAACCTCTTAGAAGTTCCTATTCTTCA
AAAGGTATAGGAACTTCGGCGCGCCTTACTTAAACCGCGTAGCCTCTGGAAAATCGGTGGCGCATGAGAT
AAAAGAGTCAATAGAACTCATGGACCTCATGTCGATCACGCCCTCTGTTCTTGCAGGAAGAGGTGCCACA
GGGGAGGGCATTGAGGACATTTCCAGCTCCTCAGGGGGTTTACTCTGGGGGGCCATCTCTTTGGTGTTCA
GAATAGGCTGGGACTGTTTACCTCCATCACCAGCGCCACCAGTAGAGTATCTGGCCACAGCCACCTCGTG
CTGCTCGACGTATGTCTCATCGTCGGCCTCCTTGATTCTTTCCAGTCTGTGGTCCACGTTGTAGACGCCG
GGCATCTTGAGGTTCGTAGCGGGTTTCTTGGATCTGTATGTTGTCTCAAGGTTGCAGATCAGGTGTCCTC
CTCCCACGAGCTTCAGAGCCATGTCACATGCGCCTTCCAGTCCTCCGTCAGCAGGGTACATCGTCTCGGT
GGAGGCCTCCCAGCCGAGTGTTTTCTTCTGCATCACAGGGCCGTTGGCTGGGAAGTTCACCCCTCTAACC
TTGACGTTGTAGATGAGGCAGCCGTCCTGGAGGCTGGTGTCCTGGGTAGCGGTCAGCACGCCCCCGTCTT
CGTATGTGGTGACTCTCTCCCATGTGAAGCCCTCAGGGAAGGACTGCTTAAAGAAGTCGGGGATGCCCGG
AGGGTGCTTGATGAAGGTTCTGCTGCCGTACATGAAGCTGGTAGCCAGGATGTCGAAGGCGAAGGGGAGA
GGGCCGCCCTCGACGACCTTGATTCTCATGGTCTGGGTGCCCTCGTAGGGCTTGCCTTCGCCCTCGGATG
TGCACTTGAAGTGGTGGTTGTTCACGGTGCCCTCCATGTACAGCTTCATGGGCATGTTCTCCTTAATCAG
CTCGCTCACCATCACCACGTTGATGTCGATCTGGTCCAGGGGGATGTACTCGCCCTCGCTGGTGATCCTG
CTCTTGGCGGCCCTTCCAAACATTCTGATATTGACTTCGTCGTTAGGAGGGGCATTCTTCTCGTGATTCA
GGCCAAAAGGATCGTCGGCTTCGGGTTTCTCCTGCCCTGGCAGACATGCGGGGTCCCACTTCCCTTCCAG
CACTCCCCAGGCAGTGCTCCACAGGATCACTCCATATGTATTTTTGCACAGGCCGTCAGCCAGCAGGTAC
AGAATGGCGCTCACGTTCTCGTGGATCACGCAGACTCCGGTGGGTGAAATCAGCCACACGATTGGGAACA
TAGTCCAAGCAATAAAGAAGATCAGGCGCAGCATCTTGATCCTCACCACCACCTTCTGTGCCAGAGGTGT
CCCGACAGATTCAAAGCCATACAGCCCCACTTGAAAGATTGTGAAGACCACACTGTACTCGAACACCAGG
CAGGTGGCCCCAAAGAAAAAGAACAGCCACTTCATATACTCTGCGGGAGAAATTGTAGCGGTGATTCCCA
TGACCACTCTAATGATGGAAGCGGCCTGTGCAATGGGATTCAGTGGGATACTTTTGTACTTCACCAGAGC
CATGTTAGAAATCTGTCCCAGCATGATTGGACAGGTGCACAGCCAGGAGGCCATTCGGCTCCAAGGAAAG
AATCTGCCGTCCCTCATCTGCAGGGTTCCGTTGCCAGTACTGGCCAGTGCATAAGTGATAGATTCGACAA
AGGGCAGGTACACGGACTCCCAAGGGACCTTGGGAGCCCTGCTAATCATGAAGATTGTCTGGCAGCCTGA
GACCACGGCCCACACCAGCTGCAGCAGTGAGACGAAGGTGGAGTCGATTCTGGACATATTGTAGCACTCG
GTGTGAGTTGATGCCCATTCCCCATAGACGACCTGTGATGCCATGGTGGCGCTAGCGAAGTTCCTATACT
TTCTAGAGAATAGGAACTTCTTGCCTTAACCCAGAAATTATCACTGTTATTCTTTAGAATGGTGCAAAGA
GAAGTTCCTATACCTTTTGAAGAATAGGAACTTCGAATTCGATATCAAGCTTATCGATAATCAACCTCTG
GATTACAAAATTTGTGAAAGATTGACTGGTATTCTTAACTATGTTGCTCCTTTTACGCTATGTGGATACG
CTGCTTTAATGCCTTTGTATCATGCTATTGCTTCCCGTATGGCTTTCATTTTCTCCTCCTTGTATAAATC
CTGGTTGCTGTCTCTTTATGAGGAGTTGTGGCCCGTTGTCAGGCAACGTGGCGTGGTGTGCACTGTGTTT
GCTGACGCAACCCCCACTGGTTGGGGCATTGCCACCACCTGTCAGCTCCTTTCCGGGACTTTCGCTTTCC
CCCTCCCTATTGCCACGGCGGAACTCATCGCCGCCTGCCTTGCCCGCTGCTGGACAGGGGCTCGGCTGTT
GGGCACTGACAATTCCGTGGTGTTGTCGGGGAAATCATCGTCCTTTCCTTGGCTGCTCGCCTATGTTGCC
ACCTGGATTCTGCGCGGGACGTCCTTCTGCTACGTCCCTTCGGCCCTCAATCCAGCGGACCTTCCTTCCC
GCGGCCTGCTGCCGGCTCTGCGGCCTCTTCCGCGTCTTCGCCTTCGCCCTCAGACGAGTCGGATCTCCCT
TTGGGCCGCCTCCCCGCATCGATACCGAGCGCTGCTCGAGAGATCTACGGGTGGCATCCCTGTGACCCCT
CCCCAGTGCCTCTCCTGGCCCTGGAAGTTGCCACTCCAGTGCCCACCAGCCTTGTCCTAATAAAATTAAG
TTGCATCATTTTGTCTGACTAGGTGTCCTTCTATAATATTATGGGGTGGAGGGGGGTGGTATGGAGCAAG
GGGCAAGTTGGGAAGACAACCTGTAGGGCCTGCGGGGTCTATTGGGAACCAAGCTGGAGTGCAGTGGCAC
AATCTTGGCTCACTGCAATCTCCGCCTCCTGGGTTCAAGCGATTCTCCTGCCTCAGCCTCCCGAGTTGTT
GGGATTCCAGGCATGCATGACCAGGCTCAGCTAATTTTTGTTTTTTTGGTAGAGACGGGGTTTCACCATA
TTGGCCAGGCTGGTCTCCAACTCCTAATCTCAGGTGATCTACCCACCTTGGCCTCCCAAATTGCTGGGAT
TACAGGCGTGAACCACTGCTCCCTTCCCTGTCCTTCTGATTTTGTAGGTAACCACGTGCGGACCGAGCGG
CCGCAGGAACCCCTAGTGATGGAGTTGGCCACTCCCTCTCTGCGCGCTCGCTCGCTCACTGAGGCCGGGC
GACCAAAGGTCGCCCGACGCCCGGGCTTTGCCCGGGCGGCCTCAGTGAGCGAGCGAGCGCGCAGCTGCCT
GCAGGGGCGCCTGATGCGGTATTTTCTCCTTACGCATCTGTGCGGTATTTCACACCGCATA
[95 nt withheld, positions 4892-4986]
T
[46 nt withheld, positions 4988-5033]
C
[141 nt withheld, positions 5035-5175]
CCTTTGACGTTGGAGTCCACGTTCTTT
[37 nt withheld, positions 5203-5239]
ACTCTATCTCGGGCTATTCTTTTGATTTATAAGGGATTTTGCCGATTTCGGTCTATTGGTTAAAAAATGA
GCTGATTTAACAAAAATTTAACGCGAATTTTAACAAAATATTAACGTTTACAATTTTATGGTGCACTCTC
AGTACAATCTGCTCTGATGCCGCATAGTTAAGCCAGCCCCGACACCCGCCAACACCCGCTGACGCGCCCT
GACGGGCTTGTCTGCTCCCGGCATCCGCTTACAGACAAGCTGTGACCGTCTCCGGGAGCTGCATGTGTCA
GAGGTTTTCACCGTCATCACCGAAACGCGCGAGACGAAAGGGCCTCGTGATACGCCTATTTTTATAGGTT
AATGTCATGATAATAATGGTTTCTTAGACGTCAGGTGGCACTTTTCGGGGAAATGTGCGCGGAACCCCTA
TTTGTTTATTTTTCTAAATACATTCAAATATGTATCCGCTCATGAGACAATAACCCTGATAAATGCTTCA
ATAATATTGAAAAAGGAAGAGTATGAGTATTCAACATTTCCGTGTCGCCCTTATTCCCTTTTTTGCGGCA
TTTTGCCTTCCTGTTTTTGCTCACCCAGAAACGCTGGTGAAAGTAAAAGATGCTGAAGATCAGTTGGGTG
CACGAGTGGGTTACATCGAACTGGATCTCAACAGCGGTAAGATCCTTGAGAGTTTTCGCCCCGAAGAACG
TTTTCCAATGATGAGCACTTTTAAAGTTCTGCTATGTGGCGCGGTATTATCCCGTATTGACGCCGGGCAA
GAGCAACTCGGTCGCCGCATACACTATTCTCAGAATGACTTGGTTGAGTACTCACCAGTCACAGAAAAGC
ATCTTACGGATGGCATGACAGTAAGAGAATTATGCAGTGCTGCCATAACCATGAGTGATAACACTGCGGC
CAACTTACTTCTGACAACGATCGGAGGACCGAAGGAGCTAACCGCTTTTTTGCACAACATGGGGGATCAT
GTAACTCGCCTTGATCGTTGGGAACCGGAGCTGAATGAAGCCATACCAAACGACGAGCGTGACACCACGA
TGCCTGTAGCAATGGCAACAACGTTGCGCAAACTATTAACTGGCGAACTACTTACTCTAGCTTCCCGGCA
ACAATTAATAGACTGGATGGAGGCGGATAAAGTTGCAGGACCACTTCTGCGCTCGGCCCTTCCGGCTGGC
TGGTTTATTGCTGATAAATCTGGAGCCGGTGAGCGTGGGTCTCGCGGTATCATTGCAGCACTGGGGCCAG
ATGGTAAGCCCTCCCGTATCGTAGTTATCTACACGACGGGGAGTCAGGCAACTATGGATGAACGAAATAG
ACAGATCGCTGAGATAGGTGCCTCACTGATTAAGCATTGGTAACTGTCAGACCAAGTTTACTCATATATA
CTTTAGATTGATTTAAAACTTCATTTTTAATTTAAAAGGATCTAGGTGAAGATCCTTTTTGATAATCTCA
TGACCAAAATCCCTTAACGTGAGTTTTCGTTCCACTGAGCGTCAGACCCCGTAGAAAAGATCAAAGGATC
TTCTTGAGATCCTTTTTTTCTGCGCGTAATCTGCTGCTTGCAAACAAAAAAACCACCGCTACCAGCGGTG
GTTTGTTTGCCGGATCAAGAGCTACCAACTCTTTTTCCGAAGGTAACTGGCTTCAGCAGAGCGCAGATAC
CAAATACTGTTCTTCTAGTGTAGCCGTAGTTAGGCCACCACTTCAAGAACTCTGTAGCACCGCCTACATA
CCTCGCTCTGCTAATCCTGTTACCAGTGGCTGCTGCCAGTGGCGATAAGTCGTGTCTTACCGGGTTGGAC
TCAAGACGATAGTTACCGGATAAGGCGCAGCGGTCGGGCTGAACGGGGGGTTCGTGCACACAGCCCAGCT
TGGAGCGAACGACCTACACCGAACTGAGATACCTACAGCGTGAGCTATGAGAAAGCGCCACGCTTCCCGA
AGGGAGAAAGGCGGACAGGTATCCGGTAAGCGGCAGGGTCGGAACAGGAGAGCGCACGAGGGAGCTTCCA
GGGGGAAACGCCTGGTATCTTTATAGTCCTGTCGGGTTTCGCCACCTCTGACTTGAGCGTCGATTTTTGT
GATGCTCGTCAGGGGGGCGGAGCCTATGGAAAAACGCCAGCAACGCGGCCTTTTTACGGTTCCTGGCCTT
TTGCTGGCCTTTTGCTCACATGT
Features (pLannotate 1.2.2; 23 found; start..end, strand, type, name):
     12..39      +  repeat_region  AAV2 ITR (fragment): inverted terminal repeat of adeno-associated virus serotype 2 inverted
     68..95      +  repeat_region  AAV2 ITR (fragment): inverted terminal repeat of adeno-associated virus serotype 2 inverted
    158..224     +  CDS            small t antigen (fragment): SV40 (simian virus 40) small t antigen
    231..1409    +  promoter       EF-1α promoter: strong constitutive promoter for human elongation factor EF-1α
   1416..1433    +  misc_feature   MCS (fragment): pUC18/19 multiple cloning site
   1440..1473    +  protein_bind   FRT (minimal): supports FLP-mediated excision but not integration (Turan and Bode, 2011) FLP recombinase from the Saccharomyces cerevisiae 2μ plasmid
   1474..1523    -  intron         β-globin intron (fragment): internally truncated intron from human β-globin
   1572..1766    -  CDS            Kcnb1 (fragment): KCNB1_RAT - Experimental evidence at protein level: Swiss-Prot protein existence level 1. Voltage-gated potassium channel that mediates transmembrane potassium transport in excitable membranes, primarily in the brain, but also in the pancreas and cardiovascular system. Contributes to the regulation of the action potential (AP) repolarization, duration and frequency of repetitive AP firing in neurons, muscle cells and endocrine cells and plays a role in homeostatic attenuation of electrical excitability throughout the brain (PubMed:10024359, PubMed:10618149, PubMed:12451110, PubMed:17379638, Pu
   1767..2462    -  CDS            FusionRed: FusionRed is a basic (constitutively fluorescent) red fluorescent protein published in 2012, derived from Entacmaea quadricolor. It has low acid sensitivity.
   2466..2525    -  CDS            KCNJ2 (fragment): KCNJ2_HUMAN - Also known as IRK1. Experimental evidence at protein level: Swiss-Prot protein existence level 1. Probably participates in establishing action potential waveform and excitability of neuronal and muscle tissues. Inward rectifier potassium channels are characterized by a greater tendency to allow potassium to flow into the cell rather than out of it. Their voltage dependence is regulated by the concentration of extracellular potassium; as external potassium is raised, the voltage range of the channel opening shifts to more positive voltages. The inward rectification is mainly due t
   3417..3450    -  protein_bind   FRT (minimal): supports FLP-mediated excision but not integration (Turan and Bode, 2011) FLP recombinase from the Saccharomyces cerevisiae 2μ plasmid
   3451..3501    -  intron         β-globin intron (fragment): internally truncated intron from human β-globin
   3535..3559    +  misc_feature   MCS (fragment): pBluescript multiple cloning site
   3559..4147    +  misc_feature   WPRE: woodchuck hepatitis virus posttranscriptional regulatory element
   4179..4655    +  polyA_signal   hGH poly(A) signal: human growth hormone polyadenylation signal
   4695..4835    +  repeat_region  AAV2 ITR: inverted terminal repeat of adeno-associated virus serotype 2 inverted
   4840..4891    -  misc_feature   bom (fragment): basis of mobility region from pBR322
   4910..5365    +  rep_origin     f1 ori (sequence partly withheld): f1 bacteriophage origin of replication; arrow indicates direction of (+) strand synthesis
   5366..5415    -  misc_feature   bom (fragment): basis of mobility region from pBR322
   5517..5552    -  CDS            rop (fragment): Rop protein, which maintains plasmids at low copy number; rop
   5647..5751    +  promoter       AmpR promoter: bla
   5752..6612    +  CDS            AmpR: β-lactamase; bla; confers resistance to ampicillin, carbenicillin, and related antibiotics
   6783..7371    +  rep_origin     ori: high-copy-number ColE1/pMB1/pBR322/pUC origin of replication
