[The description below was written by a language model from this plasmid's Addgene catalogue record and pLannotate feature annotations shown in this document.]
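Description:
pAAV-EF1a-fDIO-stGtACR2-FusionRed is an adeno-associated virus transfer plasmid of about 7.4 kb, built on a pAAV backbone, for Flp recombinase-dependent expression of a soma-targeted inhibitory opsin in mammalian cells. It is maintained in bacteria through a high-copy ColE1/pUC-type origin and an ampicillin resistance (β-lactamase) gene, and it also carries an f1 phage origin. The expression cassette is flanked by AAV2 inverted terminal repeats, which allow it to be packaged into recombinant AAV particles. In the sequenced record the downstream ITR is annotated in full, whereas the upstream one is detected only as short fragments, a common outcome for these structured repeats.

The human EF-1α promoter drives the cassette, which ends in a WPRE to enhance transcript stability and expression, followed by the human growth hormone polyadenylation signal. Between them, the roughly 1.8 kb insert lies in the antisense orientation relative to the promoter and is bracketed by FRT sites in opposing orientations. The annotation picks up one minimal FRT on each side, and the adjacent short "β-globin intron" hits may be spurious matches in the recombination-site region. In this fDIO arrangement no functional protein is made until Flp inverts the coding sequence into the sense orientation.

The insert encodes GtACR2, a light-gated anion channelrhodopsin from Guillardia theta, fused at its C terminus to the red fluorescent protein FusionRed. The opsin portion itself is not called by the annotation tool, but fragments matching KCNJ2 (Kir2.1) and Kcnb1 (Kv2.1) flank FusionRed, consistent with trafficking and soma-targeting motifs. The construct is suited to optogenetic silencing of Flp-defined neuronal populations and comes from a study of visual corticothalamic pathways.
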