Addgene plasmid #217975: pAAV-EF1a-fDIO-stGtACR2-FusionRed
Purpose: AAV transfer plasmid to express stGtACR2-FusionRed in a frt-dependent manner
Depositing lab: Edward Callaway. Depositing organization: Salk Institute for Biological Studies. Publication: Distinct "driving" versus "modulatory" influences of different visual corticothalamic pathways. Kirchgessner MA, Franklin AD, Callaway EM. Curr Biol. 2021 Dec 6;31(23):5121-5137.e7. doi: 10.1016/j.cub.2021.09.025. Epub 2021 Oct 5. PubMed 34614389.
Backbone
  Vector backbone: pAAV
  Total vector size (bp): 7422
  Vector type: AAV
Growth in bacteria
  Bacterial resistance: Ampicillin, 100 μg/mL
  Growth temperature: 37°C
  Growth strain: NEB Stable
  Copy number: Unknown
Gene/Insert
  Gene/Insert name: stGtACR2-FusionRed (alt name: ACR2)
  Species: Synthetic; Guillardia theta
  Insert size (bp): 1839
  Promoter: EF1a
  Tag / fusion protein: FusionRed (C terminal on insert)
  Cloning method: Unknown
  Sequencing primers: 5′ pBR322ori-F
Terms and licenses: Academic/Nonprofit Terms; Industry Terms: Not Available to Industry
How to cite: pAAV-EF1a-fDIO-stGtACR2-FusionRed was a gift from Edward Callaway (Addgene plasmid # 217975 ; http://n2t.net/addgene:217975 ; RRID:Addgene_217975)
